Addgene plasmid #77675: CERKL gRNA (BRDN0001148191)
Purpose: 3rd generation lentiviral gRNA plasmid targeting human CERKL
Depositing lab: John Doench & David Root. Depositing organization: Broad Institute. Publication: Optimized sgRNA design to maximize activity and minimize off-target effects of CRISPR-Cas9. Doench JG, Fusi N, Sullender M, Hegde M, Vaimberg EW, Donovan KF, Smith I, Tothova Z, Wilen C, Orchard R, Virgin HW, Listgarten J, Root DE. Nat Biotechnol. 2016 Jan 18. doi: 10.1038/nbt.3437. PubMed 26780180.
Backbone
  Vector backbone: lentiGuide-Puro
  Backbone manufacturer: Zhang Lab (Addgene plasmid # 52963)
  Vector type: Mammalian Expression, Lentiviral, CRISPR
  Selectable markers: Puromycin
Growth in bacteria
  Bacterial resistance: Ampicillin, 100 μg/mL
  Growth temperature: 37°C
  Growth strain: DH5alpha
  Copy number: High Copy
Gene/Insert
  Gene/Insert name: CERKL (alt names: CERKL; NM_001030311.2)
  gRNA/shRNA sequence: GGGGACGTTAACAGCGCCGG
  Species: H. sapiens (human)
  Entrez Gene: CERKL (a.k.a. RP26)
  Promoter: hU6
  Cloning method: Unknown
  Sequencing primers: 5′ U6-F; 3′ pS2-R
Terms and licenses: Academic/Nonprofit Terms; Industry Terms: Not Available to Industry
Depositor comments: The gRNA was designed to target the following Genbank reference sequence(s): NM_001030311.2,NM_001030312.2,NM_001030313.2,NM_001160277.1,NM_201548.4. Note that this plasmid does NOT contain Cas9. It should be used in conjunction with lentiCas9-Blast (Addgene #52962) or otherwise with cell lines already expressing Cas9. Browse the full kinome gRNA library at http://www.addgene.org/pooled-library/broadgpp-human-kinome/ or visit http://www.broadinstitute.org/rnai/public/ for detailed protocols and information.
How to cite: CERKL gRNA (BRDN0001148191) was a gift from John Doench & David Root (Addgene plasmid # 77675 ; http://n2t.net/addgene:77675 ; RRID:Addgene_77675)
