[The description below was written by a language model from this plasmid's Addgene catalogue record and pLannotate feature annotations shown in this document.]
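Description:
CERKL gRNA (BRDN0001148191) is a third-generation lentiviral guide RNA plasmid built on the lentiGuide-Puro backbone, designed to direct Streptococcus pyogenes Cas9 to the human CERKL gene (also known as RP26). It is propagated in E. coli as a high-copy plasmid through a ColE1/pUC-type origin with ampicillin selection (AmpR). The backbone also carries an f1 origin, an SV40 origin and poly(A) signal, and remnants of lac and T7/T3 cloning-vector sequence.

The lentiviral transfer cassette begins with an RSV promoter fused to a truncated HIV-1 5' LTR, which makes genomic RNA production independent of Tat. This is followed by the Ψ packaging signal with a partial gag fragment and the Rev response element for nuclear export of the unspliced genome. A cPPT/CTS element, which aids nuclear import, lies downstream of the guide cassette. The cassette ends in a ΔU3 self-inactivating 3' LTR.

Within this unit, a human U6 RNA polymerase III promoter drives the CERKL-specific spacer joined to the gRNA scaffold. A separate EF-1α promoter with its intron A expresses puromycin N-acetyltransferase for selection of transduced mammalian cells, and a WPRE downstream enhances transcript expression.

The depositor notes that the guide was designed against several CERKL transcript variants. The plasmid does not encode Cas9, so it must be paired with a separate Cas9 lentivirus or used in cells that already express Cas9. It belongs to a human kinome gRNA collection associated with work on optimized sgRNA design and is suited to CRISPR knockout of CERKL in human cells. The cloning method is not recorded.
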