Features (pLannotate 1.2.2; 29 found; start..end, strand, type, name):
     14..80      +  CDS            small t antigen (fragment): SV40 (simian virus 40) small t antigen
    106..317     +  promoter       EF-1α core promoter: core promoter for human elongation factor EF-1α
    318..1256    +  intron         EF-1α intron A: intron upstream of the start codon of human EF-1α
   1278..1877    +  CDS            PuroR (fragment): puromycin N-acetyltransferase; pac from Streptomyces; confers resistance to puromycin
   1893..2481    +  misc_feature   WPRE: woodchuck hepatitis virus posttranscriptional regulatory element
   2532..2551    +  misc_feature   cPPT/CTS (fragment): central polypurine tract and central termination sequence of HIV-1
   2553..2786    +  LTR            3' LTR (ΔU3): self-inactivating 3' long terminal repeat (LTR) from HIV-1
   2864..2985    +  polyA_signal   SV40 poly(A) signal: SV40 polyadenylation signal
   3025..3160    +  rep_origin     SV40 ori: SV40 origin of replication
   3181..3199    -  promoter       T7 promoter: promoter for bacteriophage T7 RNA polymerase
   3207..3362    +  CDS            lacZα (fragment): LacZα fragment of β-galactosidase; lacZ fragment
   3367..3795    +  rep_origin     f1 ori (sequence partly withheld): f1 bacteriophage origin of replication; arrow indicates direction of (+) strand synthesis
   3848..3952    +  promoter       AmpR promoter: bla
   3953..4813    +  CDS            AmpR: β-lactamase; bla; confers resistance to ampicillin, carbenicillin, and related antibiotics
   4984..5572    +  rep_origin     ori: high-copy-number ColE1/pMB1/pBR322/pUC origin of replication
   5755..5847    +  CDS            lacI (fragment): lac repressor; lacI; The lac repressor binds to the lac operator to inhibit transcription in E. coli. This inhibition can be relieved by adding lactose or isopropyl-β-D-thiogalactopyranoside (IPTG).
   5860..5881    +  protein_bind   CAP binding site: CAP binding activates transcription in the presence of cAMP. E. coli catabolite activator protein
   5896..5926    +  promoter       lac promoter: promoter for the E. coli lac operon
   5934..5950    +  protein_bind   lac operator: The lac repressor binds to the lac operator to inhibit transcription in E. coli. This inhibition can be relieved by adding lactose or isopropyl-β-D-thiogalactopyranoside (IPTG). lac repressor encoded by lacI
   5995..6013    +  promoter       T3 promoter: promoter for bacteriophage T3 RNA polymerase
   6041..6267    +  promoter       RSV promoter: Rous sarcoma virus enhancer/promoter
   6268..6448    +  LTR            5' LTR (truncated): truncated 5' long terminal repeat (LTR) from HIV-1
   6495..6620    +  misc_feature   HIV-1 Ψ: packaging signal of human immunodeficiency virus type 1
   6604..6967    +  CDS            HIV-1 gag (fragment): gag protein from human immunodeficiency virus 1; gag
   7113..7346    +  misc_feature   RRE: The Rev response element (RRE) of HIV-1 allows for Rev-dependent mRNA export from the nucleus to the cytoplasm.
   7723..7749    +  CDS            Rev (fragment): human immunodeficiency virus 1 (HIV-1) Rev protein; rev; enhances nuclear export of unspliced and incompletely spliced viral mRNAs
   7753..7993    +  promoter       U6 promoter: RNA polymerase III promoter for human U6 snRNA
   8023..8098    +  misc_RNA       gRNA scaffold: guide RNA scaffold for the Streptococcus pyogenes CRISPR/Cas9 system
   8154..8271    +  misc_feature   cPPT/CTS: central polypurine tract and central termination sequence of HIV-1
>Addgene plasmid #77675 | CERKL gRNA (BRDN0001148191) | addgene full sequence | sequence record 188216 | Addgene Assembled Sequence
CCCGGGTGCAAAGATGGATAAAGTTTTAAACAGAGAGGAATCTTTGCAGCTAATGGACCTTCTAGGTCTT
GAAAGGAGTGGGAATTGGCTCCGGTGCCCGTCAGTGGGCAGAGCGCACATCGCCCACAGTCCCCGAGAAG
TTGGGGGGAGGGGTCGGCAATTGATCCGGTGCCTAGAGAAGGTGGCGCGGGGTAAACTGGGAAAGTGATG
TCGTGTACTGGCTCCGCCTTTTTCCCGAGGGTGGGGGAGAACCGTATATAAGTGCAGTAGTCGCCGTGAA
CGTTCTTTTTCGCAACGGGTTTGCCGCCAGAACACAGGTAAGTGCCGTGTGTGGTTCCCGCGGGCCTGGC
CTCTTTACGGGTTATGGCCCTTGCGTGCCTTGAATTACTTCCACCTGGCTGCAGTACGTGATTCTTGATC
CCGAGCTTCGGGTTGGAAGTGGGTGGGAGAGTTCGAGGCCTTGCGCTTAAGGAGCCCCTTCGCCTCGTGC
TTGAGTTGAGGCCTGGCCTGGGCGCTGGGGCCGCCGCGTGCGAATCTGGTGGCACCTTCGCGCCTGTCTC
GCTGCTTTCGATAAGTCTCTAGCCATTTAAAATTTTTGATGACCTGCTGCGACGCTTTTTTTCTGGCAAG
ATAGTCTTGTAAATGCGGGCCAAGATCTGCACACTGGTATTTCGGTTTTTGGGGCCGCGGGCGGCGACGG
GGCCCGTGCGTCCCAGCGCACATGTTCGGCGAGGCGGGGCCTGCGAGCGCGGCCACCGAGAATCGGACGG
GGGTAGTCTCAAGCTGGCCGGCCTGCTCTGGTGCCTGGCCTCGCGCCGCCGTGTATCGCCCCGCCCTGGG
CGGCAAGGCTGGCCCGGTCGGCACCAGTTGCGTGAGCGGAAAGATGGCCGCTTCCCGGCCCTGCTGCAGG
GAGCTCAAAATGGAGGACGCGGCGCTCGGGAGAGCGGGCGGGTGAGTCACCCACACAAAGGAAAAGGGCC
TTTCCGTCCTCAGCCGTCGCTTCATGTGACTCCACGGAGTACCGGGCGCCGTCCAGGCACCTCGATTAGT
TCTCGAGCTTTTGGAGTACGTCGTCTTTAGGTTGGGGGGAGGGGTTTTATGCGATGGAGTTTCCCCACAC
TGAGTGGGTGGAGACTGAAGTTAGGCCAGCTTGGCACTTGATGTAATTCTCCTTGGAATTTGCCCTTTTT
GAGTTTGGATCTTGGTTCATTCTCAAGCCTCAGACAGTGGTTCAAAGTTTTTTTCTTCCATTTCAGGTGT
CGTGACGTACGGCCACCATGACCGAGTACAAGCCCACGGTGCGCCTCGCCACCCGCGACGACGTCCCCAG
GGCCGTACGCACCCTCGCCGCCGCGTTCGCCGACTACCCCGCCACGCGCCACACCGTCGATCCGGACCGC
CACATCGAGCGGGTCACCGAGCTGCAAGAACTCTTCCTCACGCGCGTCGGGCTCGACATCGGCAAGGTGT
GGGTCGCGGACGACGGCGCCGCCGTGGCGGTCTGGACCACGCCGGAGAGCGTCGAAGCGGGGGCGGTGTT
CGCCGAGATCGGCCCGCGCATGGCCGAGTTGAGCGGTTCCCGGCTGGCCGCGCAGCAACAGATGGAAGGC
CTCCTGGCGCCGCACCGGCCCAAGGAGCCCGCGTGGTTCCTGGCCACCGTCGGAGTCTCGCCCGACCACC
AGGGCAAGGGTCTGGGCAGCGCCGTCGTGCTCCCCGGAGTGGAGGCGGCCGAGCGCGCCGGGGTGCCCGC
CTTCCTGGAGACCTCCGCGCCCCGCAACCTCCCCTTCTACGAGCGGCTCGGCTTCACCGTCACCGCCGAC
GTCGAGGTGCCCGAAGGACCGCGCACCTGGTGCATGACCCGCAAGCCCGGTGCCTGAACGCGTTAAGTCG
ACAATCAACCTCTGGATTACAAAATTTGTGAAAGATTGACTGGTATTCTTAACTATGTTGCTCCTTTTAC
GCTATGTGGATACGCTGCTTTAATGCCTTTGTATCATGCTATTGCTTCCCGTATGGCTTTCATTTTCTCC
TCCTTGTATAAATCCTGGTTGCTGTCTCTTTATGAGGAGTTGTGGCCCGTTGTCAGGCAACGTGGCGTGG
TGTGCACTGTGTTTGCTGACGCAACCCCCACTGGTTGGGGCATTGCCACCACCTGTCAGCTCCTTTCCGG
GACTTTCGCTTTCCCCCTCCCTATTGCCACGGCGGAACTCATCGCCGCCTGCCTTGCCCGCTGCTGGACA
GGGGCTCGGCTGTTGGGCACTGACAATTCCGTGGTGTTGTCGGGGAAATCATCGTCCTTTCCTTGGCTGC
TCGCCTGTGTTGCCACCTGGATTCTGCGCGGGACGTCCTTCTGCTACGTCCCTTCGGCCCTCAATCCAGC
GGACCTTCCTTCCCGCGGCCTGCTGCCGGCTCTGCGGCCTCTTCCGCGTCTTCGCCTTCGCCCTCAGACG
AGTCGGATCTCCCTTTGGGCCGCCTCCCCGCGTCGACTTTAAGACCAATGACTTACAAGGCAGCTGTAGA
TCTTAGCCACTTTTTAAAAGAAAAGGGGGGACTGGAAGGGCTAATTCACTCCCAACGAAGACAAGATCTG
CTTTTTGCTTGTACTGGGTCTCTCTGGTTAGACCAGATCTGAGCCTGGGAGCTCTCTGGCTAACTAGGGA
ACCCACTGCTTAAGCCTCAATAAAGCTTGCCTTGAGTGCTTCAAGTAGTGTGTGCCCGTCTGTTGTGTGA
CTCTGGTAACTAGAGATCCCTCAGACCCTTTTAGTCAGTGTGGAAAATCTCTAGCAGTACGTATAGTAGT
TCATGTCATCTTATTATTCAGTATTTATAACTTGCAAAGAAATGAATATCAGAGAGTGAGAGGAACTTGT
TTATTGCAGCTTATAATGGTTACAAATAAAGCAATAGCATCACAAATTTCACAAATAAAGCATTTTTTTC
ACTGCATTCTAGTTGTGGTTTGTCCAAACTCATCAATGTATCTTATCATGTCTGGCTCTAGCTATCCCGC
CCCTAACTCCGCCCATCCCGCCCCTAACTCCGCCCAGTTCCGCCCATTCTCCGCCCCATGGCTGACTAAT
TTTTTTTATTTATGCAGAGGCCGAGGCCGCCTCGGCCTCTGAGCTATTCCAGAAGTAGTGAGGAGGCTTT
TTTGGAGGCCTAGGGACGTACCCAATTCGCCCTATAGTGAGTCGTATTACGCGCGCTCACTGGCCGTCGT
TTTACAACGTCGTGACTGGGAAAACCCTGGCGTTACCCAACTTAATCGCCTTGCAGCACATCCCCCTTTC
GCCAGCTGGCGTAATAGCGAAGAGGCCCGCACCGATCGCCCTTCCCAACAGTTGCGCAGCCTGAATGGCG
AATGGG
[124 nt withheld, positions 3367-3490]
C
[91 nt withheld, positions 3492-3582]
A
[49 nt withheld, positions 3584-3632]
CCTTTGACGTTGGAGTCCACGTTCTTT
[37 nt withheld, positions 3660-3696]
ACCCTATCTCGGTCTATTCTTTTGATTTATAAGGGATTTTGCCGATTTCGGCCTATTGGTTAAAAAATGA
GCTGATTTAACAAAAATTTAACGCGAATTTTAACAAAATATTAACGCTTACAATTTAGGTGGCACTTTTC
GGGGAAATGTGCGCGGAACCCCTATTTGTTTATTTTTCTAAATACATTCAAATATGTATCCGCTCATGAG
ACAATAACCCTGATAAATGCTTCAATAATATTGAAAAAGGAAGAGTATGAGTATTCAACATTTCCGTGTC
GCCCTTATTCCCTTTTTTGCGGCATTTTGCCTTCCTGTTTTTGCTCACCCAGAAACGCTGGTGAAAGTAA
AAGATGCTGAAGATCAGTTGGGTGCACGAGTGGGTTACATCGAACTGGATCTCAACAGCGGTAAGATCCT
TGAGAGTTTTCGCCCCGAAGAACGTTTTCCAATGATGAGCACTTTTAAAGTTCTGCTATGTGGCGCGGTA
TTATCCCGTATTGACGCCGGGCAAGAGCAACTCGGTCGCCGCATACACTATTCTCAGAATGACTTGGTTG
AGTACTCACCAGTCACAGAAAAGCATCTTACGGATGGCATGACAGTAAGAGAATTATGCAGTGCTGCCAT
AACCATGAGTGATAACACTGCGGCCAACTTACTTCTGACAACGATCGGAGGACCGAAGGAGCTAACCGCT
TTTTTGCACAACATGGGGGATCATGTAACTCGCCTTGATCGTTGGGAACCGGAGCTGAATGAAGCCATAC
CAAACGACGAGCGTGACACCACGATGCCTGTAGCAATGGCAACAACGTTGCGCAAACTATTAACTGGCGA
ACTACTTACTCTAGCTTCCCGGCAACAATTAATAGACTGGATGGAGGCGGATAAAGTTGCAGGACCACTT
CTGCGCTCGGCCCTTCCGGCTGGCTGGTTTATTGCTGATAAATCTGGAGCCGGTGAGCGTGGGTCTCGCG
GTATCATTGCAGCACTGGGGCCAGATGGTAAGCCCTCCCGTATCGTAGTTATCTACACGACGGGGAGTCA
GGCAACTATGGATGAACGAAATAGACAGATCGCTGAGATAGGTGCCTCACTGATTAAGCATTGGTAACTG
TCAGACCAAGTTTACTCATATATACTTTAGATTGATTTAAAACTTCATTTTTAATTTAAAAGGATCTAGG
TGAAGATCCTTTTTGATAATCTCATGACCAAAATCCCTTAACGTGAGTTTTCGTTCCACTGAGCGTCAGA
CCCCGTAGAAAAGATCAAAGGATCTTCTTGAGATCCTTTTTTTCTGCGCGTAATCTGCTGCTTGCAAACA
AAAAAACCACCGCTACCAGCGGTGGTTTGTTTGCCGGATCAAGAGCTACCAACTCTTTTTCCGAAGGTAA
CTGGCTTCAGCAGAGCGCAGATACCAAATACTGTTCTTCTAGTGTAGCCGTAGTTAGGCCACCACTTCAA
GAACTCTGTAGCACCGCCTACATACCTCGCTCTGCTAATCCTGTTACCAGTGGCTGCTGCCAGTGGCGAT
AAGTCGTGTCTTACCGGGTTGGACTCAAGACGATAGTTACCGGATAAGGCGCAGCGGTCGGGCTGAACGG
GGGGTTCGTGCACACAGCCCAGCTTGGAGCGAACGACCTACACCGAACTGAGATACCTACAGCGTGAGCT
ATGAGAAAGCGCCACGCTTCCCGAAGGGAGAAAGGCGGACAGGTATCCGGTAAGCGGCAGGGTCGGAACA
GGAGAGCGCACGAGGGAGCTTCCAGGGGGAAACGCCTGGTATCTTTATAGTCCTGTCGGGTTTCGCCACC
TCTGACTTGAGCGTCGATTTTTGTGATGCTCGTCAGGGGGGCGGAGCCTATGGAAAAACGCCAGCAACGC
GGCCTTTTTACGGTTCCTGGCCTTTTGCTGGCCTTTTGCTCACATGTTCTTTCCTGCGTTATCCCCTGAT
TCTGTGGATAACCGTATTACCGCCTTTGAGTGAGCTGATACCGCTCGCCGCAGCCGAACGACCGAGCGCA
GCGAGTCAGTGAGCGAGGAAGCGGAAGAGCGCCCAATACGCAAACCGCCTCTCCCCGCGCGTTGGCCGAT
TCATTAATGCAGCTGGCACGACAGGTTTCCCGACTGGAAAGCGGGCAGTGAGCGCAACGCAATTAATGTG
AGTTAGCTCACTCATTAGGCACCCCAGGCTTTACACTTTATGCTTCCGGCTCGTATGTTGTGTGGAATTG
TGAGCGGATAACAATTTCACACAGGAAACAGCTATGACCATGATTACGCCAAGCGCGCAATTAACCCTCA
CTAAAGGGAACAAAAGCTGGAGCTGCAAGCTTAATGTAGTCTTATGCAATACTCTTGTAGTCTTGCAACA
TGGTAACGATGAGTTAGCAACATGCCTTACAAGGAGAGAAAAAGCACCGTGCATGCCGATTGGTGGAAGT
AAGGTGGTACGATCGTGCCTTATTAGGAAGGCAACAGACGGGTCTGACATGGATTGGACGAACCACTGAA
TTGCCGCATTGCAGAGATATTGTATTTAAGTGCCTAGCTCGATACATAAACGGGTCTCTCTGGTTAGACC
AGATCTGAGCCTGGGAGCTCTCTGGCTAACTAGGGAACCCACTGCTTAAGCCTCAATAAAGCTTGCCTTG
AGTGCTTCAAGTAGTGTGTGCCCGTCTGTTGTGTGACTCTGGTAACTAGAGATCCCTCAGACCCTTTTAG
TCAGTGTGGAAAATCTCTAGCAGTGGCGCCCGAACAGGGACTTGAAAGCGAAAGGGAAACCAGAGGAGCT
CTCTCGACGCAGGACTCGGCTTGCTGAAGCGCGCACGGCAAGAGGCGAGGGGCGGCGACTGGTGAGTACG
CCAAAAATTTTGACTAGCGGAGGCTAGAAGGAGAGAGATGGGTGCGAGAGCGTCAGTATTAAGCGGGGGA
GAATTAGATCGCGATGGGAAAAAATTCGGTTAAGGCCAGGGGGAAAGAAAAAATATAAATTAAAACATAT
AGTATGGGCAAGCAGGGAGCTAGAACGATTCGCAGTTAATCCTGGCCTGTTAGAAACATCAGAAGGCTGT
AGACAAATACTGGGACAGCTACAACCATCCCTTCAGACAGGATCAGAAGAACTTAGATCATTATATAATA
CAGTAGCAACCCTCTATTGTGTGCATCAAAGGATAGAGATAAAAGACACCAAGGAAGCTTTAGACAAGAT
AGAGGAAGAGCAAAACAAAAGTAAGACCACCGCACAGCAAGCGGCCGCTGATCTTCAGACCTGGAGGAGG
AGATATGAGGGACAATTGGAGAAGTGAATTATATAAATATAAAGTAGTAAAAATTGAACCATTAGGAGTA
GCACCCACCAAGGCAAAGAGAAGAGTGGTGCAGAGAGAAAAAAGAGCAGTGGGAATAGGAGCTTTGTTCC
TTGGGTTCTTGGGAGCAGCAGGAAGCACTATGGGCGCAGCGTCAATGACGCTGACGGTACAGGCCAGACA
ATTATTGTCTGGTATAGTGCAGCAGCAGAACAATTTGCTGAGGGCTATTGAGGCGCAACAGCATCTGTTG
CAACTCACAGTCTGGGGCATCAAGCAGCTCCAGGCAAGAATCCTGGCTGTGGAAAGATACCTAAAGGATC
AACAGCTCCTGGGGATTTGGGGTTGCTCTGGAAAACTCATTTGCACCACTGCTGTGCCTTGGAATGCTAG
TTGGAGTAATAAATCTCTGGAACAGATTTGGAATCACACGACCTGGATGGAGTGGGACAGAGAAATTAAC
AATTACACAAGCTTAATACACTCCTTAATTGAAGAATCGCAAAACCAGCAAGAAAAGAATGAACAAGAAT
TATTGGAATTAGATAAATGGGCAAGTTTGTGGAATTGGTTTAACATAACAAATTGGCTGTGGTATATAAA
ATTATTCATAATGATAGTAGGAGGCTTGGTAGGTTTAAGAATAGTTTTTGCTGTACTTTCTATAGTGAAT
AGAGTTAGGCAGGGATATTCACCATTATCGTTTCAGACCCACCTCCCAACCCCGAGGGGACCCAGAGAGG
GCCTATTTCCCATGATTCCTTCATATTTGCATATACGATACAAGGCTGTTAGAGAGATAATTAGAATTAA
TTTGACTGTAAACACAAAGATATTAGTACAAAATACGTGACGTAGAAAGTAATAATTTCTTGGGTAGTTT
GCAGTTTTAAAATTATGTTTTAAAATGGACTATCATATGCTTACCGTAACTTGAAAGTATTTCGATTTCT
TGGCTTTATATATCTTGTGGAAAGGACGAAACACCGGGGGACGTTAACAGCGCCGGGTTTTAGAGCTAGA
AATAGCAAGTTAAAATAAGGCTAGTCCGTTATCAACTTGAAAAAGTGGCACCGAGTCGGTGCTTTTTTAA
GCTTGGCGTAACTAGATCTTGAGACAAATGGCAGTATTCATCCACAATTTTAAAAGAAAAGGGGGGATTG
GGGGGTACAGTGCAGGGGAAAGAATAGTAGACATAATAGCAACAGACATACAAACTAAAGAATTACAAAA
ACAAATTACAAAAATTCAAAATTTTCGGGTTTATTACAGGGACAGCAGAGATCCACTTTGGCGCCGGCTC
GAGGGGG
