>Addgene plasmid #77675 | CERKL gRNA (BRDN0001148191) | depositor partial sequence | sequence record 145135 | Target Sequence
GGGGACGTTAACAGCGCCGG
