>Addgene plasmid #77675 | CERKL gRNA (BRDN0001148191) | addgene partial sequence | sequence record 188215 | hU6-F
TAATAATTTCTTGGGTAGTTTGCNGTTTTAAAATTATGTTTTAAAATGGACTATCATATGCTTACCGTAA
CTTGAAAGTATTTCGATTTCTTGGCTTTATATATCTTGTGGAAAGGACGAAACACCGGGGGACGTTAACA
GCGCCGGGTTTTAGAGCTAGAAATAGCAAGTTAAAATAAGGCTAGTCCGTTATCAACTTGAAAAAGTGGC
ACCGAGTCGGTGCTTTTTTAAGCTTGGCGTAACTAGATCTTGAGACAAATGGCAGTATTCATCCACAATT
TTAAAAGAAAAGGGGGGATTGGGGGGTACAGTGCAGGGGAAAGAATAGTAGACATAATAGCAACAGACAT
ACAAACTAAAGAATTACAANAACAAATTACAAANATTCAAAATTTTCGGGNTNATTACAGGGACAGCAGA
NATCCACTTTGGCGCCGGCTCGAGGGGGCCCGGGTGCAAAGATGGATAAAGTTTTAAACAGACAGGACTC
TTTGNAGCTAATGGACCTTCTAGGTCTTGAAAGGNNTGGGAANTGGCTCCCGTGCCCCGTCNGNGGGCAG
ANCGCACATC
